Addgene plasmid #81225: pLS-mP
Purpose: (Empty Backbone) Lentivirus enhancer assay plasmid that contains a minimal promoter (mP) and a EGFP reporter gene.
Depositing lab: Nadav Ahituv. Depositing organization: University of California, San Francisco (UCSF). Publication: A systematic comparison reveals substantial differences in chromosomal versus episomal encoding of enhancer activity. Inoue F, Kircher M, Martin B, Cooper GM, Witten DM, McManus MT, Ahituv N, Shendure J. Genome Res. 2016 Nov 9. pii: gr.212092.116. 10.1101/gr.212092.116 PubMed 27831498.
Backbone
  Vector backbone: pLB
  Backbone size (bp): 7800
  Vector type: Lentiviral
  Promoter: Derived from pGL4.23
Growth in bacteria
  Bacterial resistance: Ampicillin, 100 μg/mL
  Growth temperature: 37°C
  Growth strain: NEB Stable
  Copy number: High Copy
Gene/Insert
  Cloning method: Restriction Enzyme
  Sequencing primers: 5′ GCTTCTTGTGTATATCCGGTC
Terms and licenses: Academic/Nonprofit Terms; Industry Terms: Not Available to Industry
How to cite: pLS-mP was a gift from Nadav Ahituv (Addgene plasmid # 81225 ; http://n2t.net/addgene:81225 ; RRID:Addgene_81225)
