[The description below was written by a language model from this plasmid's Addgene catalogue record and pLannotate feature annotations shown in this document.]
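Description:
pLS-mP is an empty lentiviral backbone for enhancer reporter assays, built on the pLB vector and about 7.8 kb in size. It is propagated in bacteria as a high-copy plasmid through a ColE1/pUC-type origin and selected with ampicillin via the β-lactamase gene and its own promoter. A recombination-tolerant strain is recorded for growth, as is common for plasmids with repeated LTR sequences.

The viral portion follows a third-generation style layout. A CMV enhancer/promoter is fused to a truncated HIV-1 5' LTR to drive genomic RNA production in packaging cells. This is followed by the Ψ packaging signal with a gag fragment, the Rev response element for Rev-dependent nuclear export, and the cPPT/CTS element that aids nuclear import of the reverse-transcribed genome. The reporter cassette consists of a minimal TATA-box promoter (minP, recorded as derived from pGL4.23) with low basal activity, placed directly upstream of EGFP. Downstream lie a single loxP site, short polylinker remnants, and a WPRE to enhance transcript stability and expression. LTR-derived sequences then close the proviral unit. The annotation labels these as 5' LTR fragments, although their position corresponds to the 3' LTR, and the record does not state whether this LTR is self-inactivating.

Candidate regulatory sequences are inserted by restriction cloning, presumably upstream of the minimal promoter, though the record does not name the sites. EGFP expression then reports enhancer activity. Because the cassette is delivered by lentivirus, it allows enhancers to be tested after chromosomal integration rather than from an episome, the comparison addressed in the associated publication.
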