Features (pLannotate 1.2.2; 22 found; start..end, strand, type, name):
     31..83      -  misc_feature   bom (fragment): basis of mobility region from pBR322
    238..617     +  enhancer       CMV enhancer: human cytomegalovirus immediate early enhancer
    618..817     +  promoter       CMV promoter: human cytomegalovirus (CMV) immediate early promoter
    835..1015    +  LTR            5' LTR (truncated): truncated 5' long terminal repeat (LTR) from HIV-1
   1062..1187    +  misc_feature   HIV-1 Ψ: packaging signal of human immunodeficiency virus type 1
   1171..1509    +  CDS            HIV-1 gag (fragment): gag protein from human immunodeficiency virus 1; gag
   1684..1917    +  misc_feature   RRE: The Rev response element (RRE) of HIV-1 allows for Rev-dependent mRNA export from the nucleus to the cytoplasm.
   2294..2394    +  CDS            Rev (fragment): human immunodeficiency virus 1 (HIV-1) Rev protein; rev; enhances nuclear export of unspliced and incompletely spliced viral mRNAs
   2444..2561    +  misc_feature   cPPT/CTS: central polypurine tract and central termination sequence of HIV-1
   3013..3044    +  promoter       minP: minimal TATA-box promoter with low basal activity
   3077..3793    +  CDS            EGFP: EGFP is a basic (constitutively fluorescent) green fluorescent protein published in 1996, derived from Aequorea victoria. It is reported to be a rapidly-maturing weak dimer with moderate acid sensitivity.
   3816..3849    +  protein_bind   loxP: Cre-mediated recombination occurs in the 8-bp core sequence (GCATACAT). Cre recombinase
   3882..3905    +  misc_feature   MCS (fragment): pBluescript multiple cloning site
   3905..4493    +  misc_feature   WPRE: woodchuck hepatitis virus posttranscriptional regulatory element
   4494..4513    +  misc_feature   MCS (fragment): pBluescript multiple cloning site
   4515..4637    +  CDS            nef (fragment): NEF_HV1Z2 - Experimental evidence at protein level: Swiss-Prot protein existence level 1. Extracellular Nef protein targets CD4(+) T-lymphocytes for apoptosis by interacting with CXCR4 surface receptors. From Human immunodeficiency virus type 1 group M subtype D (isolate Z2/CDC-Z34) (HIV-1).
   5481..5500    +  misc_feature   cPPT/CTS (fragment): central polypurine tract and central termination sequence of HIV-1
   5502..5814    +  LTR            5' LTR (fragment): 5' long terminal repeat (LTR) from HIV-1
   5822..6002    +  LTR            5' LTR (truncated): truncated 5' long terminal repeat (LTR) from HIV-1
   6064..6652    -  rep_origin     ori: high-copy-number ColE1/pMB1/pBR322/pUC origin of replication
   6823..7683    -  CDS            AmpR: β-lactamase; bla; confers resistance to ampicillin, carbenicillin, and related antibiotics
   7684..7788    -  promoter       AmpR promoter: bla
>Addgene plasmid #81225 | pLS-mP | addgene full sequence | sequence record 315921 | Addgene NGS Result
GTCGACGGATCGGGAGATCTCCCGATCCCCTATGGTGCACTCTCAGTACAATCTGCTCTGATGCCGCATA
GTTAAGCCAGTATCTGCTCCCTGCTTGTGTGTTGGAGGTCGCTGAGTAGTGCGCGAGCAAAATTTAAGCT
ACAACAAGGCAAGGCTTGACCGACAATTGCATGAAGAATCTGCTTAGGGTTAGGCGTTTTGCGCTGCTTC
GCGATGTACGGGCCAGATATACGCGTTGACATTGATTATTGACTAGTTATTAATAGTAATCAATTACGGG
GTCATTAGTTCATAGCCCATATATGGAGTTCCGCGTTACATAACTTACGGTAAATGGCCCGCCTGGCTGA
CCGCCCAACGACCCCCGCCCATTGACGTCAATAATGACGTATGTTCCCATAGTAACGCCAATAGGGACTT
TCCATTGACGTCAATGGGTGGAGTATTTACGGTAAACTGCCCACTTGGCAGTACATCAAGTGTATCATAT
GCCAAGTACGCCCCCTATTGACGTCAATGACGGTAAATGGCCCGCCTGGCATTATGCCCAGTACATGACC
TTATGGGACTTTCCTACTTGGCAGTACATCTACGTATTAGTCATCGCTATTACCATGGTGATGCGGTTTT
GGCAGTACATCAATGGGCGTGGATAGCGGTTTGACTCACGGGGATTTCCAAGTCTCCACCCCATTGACGT
CAATGGGAGTTTGTTTTGGCACCAAAATCAACGGGACTTTCCAAAATGTCGTAACAACTCCGCCCCATTG
ACGCAAATGGGCGGTAGGCGTGTACGGTGGGAGGTCTATATAAGCAGCGCGTTTTGCCTGTACTGGGTCT
CTCTGGTTAGACCAGATCTGAGCCTGGGAGCTCTCTGGCTAACTAGGGAACCCACTGCTTAAGCCTCAAT
AAAGCTTGCCTTGAGTGCTTCAAGTAGTGTGTGCCCGTCTGTTGTGTGACTCTGGTAACTAGAGATCCCT
CAGACCCTTTTAGTCAGTGTGGAAAATCTCTAGCAGTGGCGCCCGAACAGGGACTTGAAAGCGAAAGGGA
AACCAGAGGAGCTCTCTCGACGCAGGACTCGGCTTGCTGAAGCGCGCACGGCAAGAGGCGAGGGGCGGCG
ACTGGTGAGTACGCCAAAAATTTTGACTAGCGGAGGCTAGAAGGAGAGAGATGGGTGCGAGAGCGTCAGT
ATTAAGCGGGGGAGAATTAGATCGCGATGGGAAAAAATTCGGTTAAGGCCAGGGGGAAAGAAAAAATATA
AATTAAAACATATAGTATGGGCAAGCAGGGAGCTAGAACGATTCGCAGTTAATCCTGGCCTGTTAGAAAC
ATCAGAAGGCTGTAGACAAATACTGGGACAGCTACAACCATCCCTTCAGACAGGATCAGAAGAACTTAGA
TCATTATATAATACAGTAGCAACCCTCTATTGTGTGCATCAAAGGATAGAGATAAAAGACACCAAGGAAG
CTTTAGACAAGATAGAGGAAGAGCAAAACAAAAGTAAGACCACCGCACAGCAAGCGGCCGGCCGCTGATC
TTCAGACCTGGAGGAGGAGATATGAGGGACAATTGGAGAAGTGAATTATATAAATATAAAGTAGTAAAAA
TTGAACCATTAGGAGTAGCACCCACCAAGGCAAAGAGAAGAGTGGTGCAGAGAGAAAAAAGAGCAGTGGG
AATAGGAGCTTTGTTCCTTGGGTTCTTGGGAGCAGCAGGAAGCACTATGGGCGCAGCGTCAATGACGCTG
ACGGTACAGGCCAGACAATTATTGTCTGGTATAGTGCAGCAGCAGAACAATTTGCTGAGGGCTATTGAGG
CGCAACAGCATCTGTTGCAACTCACAGTCTGGGGCATCAAGCAGCTCCAGGCAAGAATCCTGGCTGTGGA
AAGATACCTAAAGGATCAACAGCTCCTGGGGATTTGGGGTTGCTCTGGAAAACTCATTTGCACCACTGCT
GTGCCTTGGAATGCTAGTTGGAGTAATAAATCTCTGGAACAGATTTGGAATCACACGACCTGGATGGAGT
GGGACAGAGAAATTAACAATTACACAAGCTTAATACACTCCTTAATTGAAGAATCGCAAAACCAGCAAGA
AAAGAATGAACAAGAATTATTGGAATTAGATAAATGGGCAAGTTTGTGGAATTGGTTTAACATAACAAAT
TGGCTGTGGTATATAAAATTATTCATAATGATAGTAGGAGGCTTGGTAGGTTTAAGAATAGTTTTTGCTG
TACTTTCTATAGTGAATAGAGTTAGGCAGGGATATTCACCATTATCGTTTCAGACCCACCTCCCAACCCC
GAGGGGACCCGACAGGCCCGAAGGAATAGAAGAAGAAGGTGGAGAGAGAGACAGAGACAGATCCATTCGA
TTAGTGAACGGATCGGCACTGCGTGCGCCAATTCTGCAGACAAATGGCAGTATTCATCCACAATTTTAAA
AGAAAAGGGGGGATTGGGGGGTACAGTGCAGGGGAAAGAATAGTAGACATAATAGCAACAGACATACAAA
CTAAAGAATTACAAAAACAAATTACAAAAATTCAAAATTTTCGGGTTTATTACAGGGACAGCAGAGATCC
AGTTTGGTTAGTACCGGGCCCGGTGCTTTGCTCTGAGCCAGCCCACCAGTTTGGAATGACTCCTTTTTAT
GACTTGAATTTTCAAGTATAAAGTCTAGTGCTAAATTTAATTTGAACAACTGTATAGTTTTTGCTGGTTG
GGGGAAGGAAAAAAAATGGTGGCAGTGTTTTTTTCAGAATTAGAAGTGAAATGAAAACTTGTTGTGTGTG
AGGATTTCTAATGACATGTGGTGGTTGCATACTGAGTGAAGCCGGTGAGCATTCTGCCATGTCACCCCCT
CGTGCTCAGTAATGTACTTTACAGAAATCCTAAACTCAAAAGATTGATATAAACCATGCTTCTTGTGTAT
ATCCGGTCTCTTCTCTGGGTAGTCTCACTCAGCCTGCATTTCTGCCAGGGCCCGCTCTAGACCTGCAGGC
ACTAGAGGGTATATAATGGAAGCTCGACTTCCAGCTTGGCAATCCGGTACTGTACCGGTCGCCACCATGG
TGAGCAAGGGCGAGGAGCTGTTCACCGGGGTGGTGCCCATCCTGGTCGAGCTGGACGGCGACGTAAACGG
CCACAAGTTCAGCGTGTCCGGCGAGGGCGAGGGCGATGCCACCTACGGCAAGCTGACCCTGAAGTTCATC
TGCACCACCGGCAAGCTGCCCGTGCCCTGGCCCACCCTCGTGACCACCCTGACCTACGGCGTGCAGTGCT
TCAGCCGCTACCCCGACCACATGAAGCAGCACGACTTCTTCAAGTCCGCCATGCCCGAAGGCTACGTCCA
GGAGCGCACCATCTTCTTCAAGGACGACGGCAACTACAAGACCCGCGCCGAGGTGAAGTTCGAGGGCGAC
ACCCTGGTGAACCGCATCGAGCTGAAGGGCATCGACTTCAAGGAGGACGGCAACATCCTGGGGCACAAGC
TGGAGTACAACTACAACAGCCACAACGTCTATATCATGGCCGACAAGCAGAAGAACGGCATCAAGGTGAA
CTTCAAGATCCGCCACAACATCGAGGACGGCAGCGTGCAGCTCGCCGACCACTACCAGCAGAACACCCCC
ATCGGCGACGGCCCCGTGCTGCTGCCCGACAACCACTACCTGAGCACCCAGTCCGCCCTGAGCAAAGACC
CCAACGAGAAGCGCGATCACATGGTCCTGCTGGAGTTCGTGACCGCCGCCGGGATCACTCTCGGCATGGA
CGAGCTGTACAAGTAGGAATTCGTCGAGGGACCTAATAACTTCGTATAGCATACATTATACGAAGTTATA
CATGTTTAAGGGTTCCGGTTCCACTAGGTACAATTCGATATCAAGCTTATCGATAATCAACCTCTGGATT
ACAAAATTTGTGAAAGATTGACTGGTATTCTTAACTATGTTGCTCCTTTTACGCTATGTGGATACGCTGC
TTTAATGCCTTTGTATCATGCTATTGCTTCCCGTATGGCTTTCATTTTCTCCTCCTTGTATAAATCCTGG
TTGCTGTCTCTTTATGAGGAGTTGTGGCCCGTTGTCAGGCAACGTGGCGTGGTGTGCACTGTGTTTGCTG
ACGCAACCCCCACTGGTTGGGGCATTGCCACCACCTGTCAGCTCCTTTCCGGGACTTTCGCTTTCCCCCT
CCCTATTGCCACGGCGGAACTCATCGCCGCCTGCCTTGCCCGCTGCTGGACAGGGGCTCGGCTGTTGGGC
ACTGACAATTCCGTGGTGTTGTCGGGGAAATCATCGTCCTTTCCTTGGCTGCTCGCCTGTGTTGCCACCT
GGATTCTGCGCGGGACGTCCTTCTGCTACGTCCCTTCGGCCCTCAATCCAGCGGACCTTCCTTCCCGCGG
CCTGCTGCCGGCTCTGCGGCCTCTTCCGCGTCTTCGCCTTCGCCCTCAGACGAGTCGGATCTCCCTTTGG
GCCGCCTCCCCGCATCGATACCGTCGACCTCGATCGAGACCTAGAAAAACATGGAGCAATCACAAGTAGC
AATACAGCAGCTACCAATGCTGATTGTGCCTGGCTAGAAGCACAAGAGGAGGAGGAGGTGGGTTTTCCAG
TCACACCTCAGGTACCAAGCATGGGGTAAAGTACTGTTCTCATCACATCATATCAAGGTTATATACCATC
AATATTGCCACAGATGTTACTTAGCCTTTTAATATTTCTCTAATTTAGTGTATATGCAATGATAGTTCTC
TGATTTCTGAGATTGAGTTTCTCATGTGTAATGATTATTTAGAGTTTCTCTTTCATCTGTTCAAATTTTT
GTCTAGTTTTATTTTTTACTGATTTGTAAGACTTCTTTTTATAATCTGCATATTACAATTCTCTTTACTG
GGGTGTTGCAAATATTTTCTGTCATTCTATGGCCTGACTTTTCTTAATGGTTTTTTAATTTTAAAAATAA
GTCTTAATATTCATGCAATCTAATTAACAATCTTTTCTTTGTGGTTAGGACTTTGAGTCATAAGAAATTT
TTCTCTACACTGAAGTCATGATGGCATGCTTCTATATTATTTTCTAAAAGATTTAAAGTTTTGCCTTCTC
CATTTAGACTTATAATTCACTGGAATTTTTTTGTGTGTATGGTATGACATATGGGTTCCCTTTTATTTTT
TACATATAAATATATTTCCCTGTTTTTCTAAAAAAGAAAAAGATCATCATTTTCCCATTGTAAAATGCCA
TATTTTTTTCATAGGTCACTTACATATATCAATGGGTCTGTTTCTGAGCTCTACTCTATTTTATCAGCCT
CACTGTCTATCCCCACACATCTCATGCTTTGCTCTAAATCTTGATATTTAGTGGAACATTCTTTCCCATT
TTGTTCTACAAGAATATTTTTGTTATTGTCTTTTGGGCTTCTATATACATTTTAGAATGAGGTTGGCAAG
TTCTGTAGATCTTAGCCACTTTTTAAAAGAAAAGGGGGGACTGGAAGGGCTAATTCACTCCCAACGAAGA
CAAGATATCCTTGATCTGTGGATCTACCACACACAAGGCTACTTCCCTGATTGGCAGAACTACACACCAG
GGCCAGGGATCAGATATCCACTGACCTTTGGATGGTGCTACAAGCTAGTACCAGTTGAGCAAGAGAAGGT
AGAAGAAGCCAATGAAGGAGAGAACACCCGCTTGTTACACCCTGTGAGCCTGCATGGGATGGATGACCCG
GAGAGAGAAGTATTAGAGTGGAGGTTTGACAGCCGCCTAGCATTTCATCACATGGCCCGAGAGCTGCATC
CGGACTGTACTGGGTCTCTCTGGTTAGACCAGATCTGAGCCTGGGAGCTCTCTGGCTAACTAGGGAACCC
ACTGCTTAAGCCTCAATAAAGCTTGCCTTGAGTGCTTCAAGTAGTGTGTGCCCGTCTGTTGTGTGACTCT
GGTAACTAGAGATCCCTCAGACCCTTTTAGTCAGTGTGGAAAATCTCTAGCAGCATGTGAGCAAAAGGCC
AGCAAAAGGCCAGGAACCGTAAAAAGGCCGCGTTGCTGGCGTTTTTCCATAGGCTCCGCCCCCCTGACGA
GCATCACAAAAATCGACGCTCAAGTCAGAGGTGGCGAAACCCGACAGGACTATAAAGATACCAGGCGTTT
CCCCCTGGAAGCTCCCTCGTGCGCTCTCCTGTTCCGACCCTGCCGCTTACCGGATACCTGTCCGCCTTTC
TCCCTTCGGGAAGCGTGGCGCTTTCTCATAGCTCACGCTGTAGGTATCTCAGTTCGGTGTAGGTCGTTCG
CTCCAAGCTGGGCTGTGTGCACGAACCCCCCGTTCAGCCCGACCGCTGCGCCTTATCCGGTAACTATCGT
CTTGAGTCCAACCCGGTAAGACACGACTTATCGCCACTGGCAGCAGCCACTGGTAACAGGATTAGCAGAG
CGAGGTATGTAGGCGGTGCTACAGAGTTCTTGAAGTGGTGGCCTAACTACGGCTACACTAGAAGAACAGT
ATTTGGTATCTGCGCTCTGCTGAAGCCAGTTACCTTCGGAAAAAGAGTTGGTAGCTCTTGATCCGGCAAA
CAAACCACCGCTGGTAGCGGTGGTTTTTTTGTTTGCAAGCAGCAGATTACGCGCAGAAAAAAAGGATCTC
AAGAAGATCCTTTGATCTTTTCTACGGGGTCTGACGCTCAGTGGAACGAAAACTCACGTTAAGGGATTTT
GGTCATGAGATTATCAAAAAGGATCTTCACCTAGATCCTTTTAAATTAAAAATGAAGTTTTAAATCAATC
TAAAGTATATATGAGTAAACTTGGTCTGACAGTTACCAATGCTTAATCAGTGAGGCACCTATCTCAGCGA
TCTGTCTATTTCGTTCATCCATAGTTGCCTGACTCCCCGTCGTGTAGATAACTACGATACGGGAGGGCTT
ACCATCTGGCCCCAGTGCTGCAATGATACCGCGAGACCCACGCTCACCGGCTCCAGATTTATCAGCAATA
AACCAGCCAGCCGGAAGGGCCGAGCGCAGAAGTGGTCCTGCAACTTTATCCGCCTCCATCCAGTCTATTA
ATTGTTGCCGGGAAGCTAGAGTAAGTAGTTCGCCAGTTAATAGTTTGCGCAACGTTGTTGCCATTGCTAC
AGGCATCGTGGTGTCACGCTCGTCGTTTGGTATGGCTTCATTCAGCTCCGGTTCCCAACGATCAAGGCGA
GTTACATGATCCCCCATGTTGTGCAAAAAAGCGGTTAGCTCCTTCGGTCCTCCGATCGTTGTCAGAAGTA
AGTTGGCCGCAGTGTTATCACTCATGGTTATGGCAGCACTGCATAATTCTCTTACTGTCATGCCATCCGT
AAGATGCTTTTCTGTGACTGGTGAGTACTCAACCAAGTCATTCTGAGAATAGTGTATGCGGCGACCGAGT
TGCTCTTGCCCGGCGTCAATACGGGATAATACCGCGCCACATAGCAGAACTTTAAAAGTGCTCATCATTG
GAAAACGTTCTTCGGGGCGAAAACTCTCAAGGATCTTACCGCTGTTGAGATCCAGTTCGATGTAACCCAC
TCGTGCACCCAACTGATCTTCAGCATCTTTTACTTTCACCAGCGTTTCTGGGTGAGCAAAAACAGGAAGG
CAAAATGCCGCAAAAAAGGGAATAAGGGCGACACGGAAATGTTGAATACTCATACTCTTCCTTTTTCAAT
ATTATTGAAGCATTTATCAGGGTTATTGTCTCATGAGCGGATACATATTTGAATGTATTTAGAAAAATAA
ACAAATAGGGGTTCCGCGCACATTTCCCCGAAAAGTGCCACCTGAC
